>Addgene plasmid #10736 | 408 pSG5L HA E2F1 | addgene full sequence | sequence record 169095 | Addgene NGS Result
CAGGCTCCCCAGCAGGCAGAAGTATGCAAAGCATGCATCTCAATTAGTCAGCAAGGAAAGTCCCCAGGCT
CCCCAGCAGGCAGAAGTATGCAAAGCATGCATCTCAATTAGTCAGCAACCATAGTCCCGCCCCTAACTCC
GCCCATCCCGCCCCTAACTCCGCCCAGTTCCGCCCATTCTCCGCCCCATGGCTGACTAATTTTTTTTATT
TATGCAGAGGCCGAGGCCGCCTCGGCCTCTGAGCTATTCCAGAAGTAGTGAAGAGGCTTTTTTGGAGGCC
TAGGCTTTTGCAAAAAGCTCCGGATCGATCCTGAGAACTTCAGGGTGAGTTTGGGGACCCTTGATTGTTC
TTTCTTTTTCGCTATTGTAAAATTCATGTTATATGGAGGGGGCAAAGTTTTCAGGGTGTTGTTTAGAATG
GGAAGATGTCCCTTGTATCACCATGGACCCTCATGATAATTTTGTTTCTTTCACTTTCTACTCTGTTGAC
AACCATTGTCTCCTCTTATTTTCTTTTCATTTTCTGTAACTTTTTCGTTAAACTTTAGCTTGCATTTGTA
ACGAATTTTTAAATTCACTTTTGTTTATTTGTCAGATTGTAAGTACTTTCTCTAATCACTTTTTTTTCAA
GGCAATCAGGGTATATTATATTGTACTTCAGCACAGTTTTAGAGAACAATTGTTATAATTAAATGATAAG
GTAGAATATTTCTGCATATAAATTCTGGCTGGCGTGGAAATATTCTTATTGGTAGAAACAACTACATCCT
GGTCATCATCCTGCCTTTCTCTTTATGGTTACAATGATATACACTGTTTGAGATGAGGATAAAATACTCT
GAGTCCAAACCGGGCCCCTCTGCTAACCATGTTCATGCCTTCTTCTTTTTCCTACAGCTCCTGGGCAACG
TGCTGGTTATTGTGCTGTCTCATCATTTTGGCAAAGAATTGTAATACGACTCACTATAGGGCGAATTGTC
GACCCGGGAAGCTTACCATGGCCTACCCCTACGACGTGCCCGACTACGCCTCCCTCGGATCCCATATGGC
CTTGGCCGGGGCCCCTGCGGGCGGCCCATGCGCGCCGGCGCTGGAGGCCCTGCTCGGGGCCGGCGCGCTG
CGGCTGCTCGACTCCTCGCAGATCGTCATCATCTCCGCCGCGCAGGACGCCAGCGCCCCGCCGGCTCCCA
CCGGCCCCGCGGCGCCCGCCGCCGGCCCCTGCGACCCTGACCTGCTGCTCTTCGCCACACCGCAGGCGCC
CCGGCCCACACCCAGTGCGCCGCGGCCCGCGCTCGGCCGCCCGCCGGTGAAGCGGAGGCTGGACCTGGAA
ACTGACCATCAGTACCTGGCCGAGAGCAGTGGGCCAGCTCGGGGCAGAGGCCGCCATCCAGGAAAAGGTG
TGAAATCCCCGGGGGAGAAGTCACGCTATGAGACCTCACTGAATCTGACCACCAAGCGCTTCCTGGAGCT
GCTGAGCCACTCGGCTGACGGTGTCGTCGACCTGAACTGGGCTGCCGAGGTGCTGAAGGTGCAGAAGCGG
CGCATCTATGACATCACCAACGTCCTTGAGGGCATCCAGCTCATTGCCAAGAAGTCCAAGAACCACATCC
AGTGGCTGGGCAGCCACACCACAGTGGGCGTCGGCGGACGGCTTGAGGGGTTGACCCAGGACCTCCGACA
GCTGCAGGAGAGCGAGCAGCAGCTGGACCACCTGATGAATATCTGTACTACGCAGCTGCGCCTGCTCTCC
GAGGACACTGACAGCCAGCGCCTGGCCTACGTGACGTGTCAGGACCTTCGTAGCATTGCAGACCCTGCAG
AGCAGATGGTTATGGTGATCAAAGCCCCTCCTGAGACCCAGCTCCAAGCCGTGGACTCTTCGGAGAACTT
TCAGATCTCCCTTAAGAGCAAACAAGGCCCGATCGATGTTTTCCTGTGCCCTGAGGAGACCGTAGGTGGG
ATCAGCCCTGGGAAGACCCCATCCCAGGAGGTCACTTCTGAGGAGGAGAACAGGGCCACTGACTCTGCCA
CCATAGTGTCACCACCACCATCATCTCCCCCCTCATCCCTCACCACAGATCCCAGCCAGTCTCTACTCAG
CCTGGAGCAAGAACCGCTGTTGTCCCGGATGGGCAGCCTGCGGGCTCCCGTGGACGAGGACCGCCTGTCC
CCGCTGGTGGCGGCCGACTCGCTCCTGGAGCATGTGCGGGAGGACTTCTCCGGCCTCCTCCCTGAGGAGT
TCATCAGCCTTTCCCCACCCCACGAGGCCCTCGACTACCACTTCGGCCTCGAGGAGGGCGAGGGCATCAG
AGACCTCTTCGACTGTGACTTTGGGGACCTCACCCCCCTGGATTTCTGACAGGATGCATGAATTCCCCGA
TATCGCCTCGAGTCTAGATCCAGATCTTATTAAAGCAGAACTTGTTTATTGCAGCTTATAATGGTTACAA
ATAAAGCAATAGCATCACAAATTTCACAAATAAAGCATTTTTTTCACTGCATTCTAGTTGTGGTTTGTCC
AAACTCATCAATGTATCTTATCATGTCTGGTCGACTCTAGACTCTTCCGCTTCCTCGCTCACTGACTCGC
TGCGCTCGGTCGTTCGGCTGCGGCGAGCGGTATCAGCTCACTCAAAGGCGGTAATACGGTTATCCACAGA
ATCAGGGGATAACGCAGGAAAGAACATGTGAGCAAAAGGCCAGCAAAAGGCCAGGAACCGTAAAAAGGCC
GCGTTGCTGGCGTTTTTCCATAGGCTCCGCCCCCCTGACGAGCATCACAAAAATCGACGCTCAAGTCAGA
GGTGGCGAAACCCGACAGGACTATAAAGATACCAGGCGTTTCCCCCTGGAAGCTCCCTCGTGCGCTCTCC
TGTTCCGACCCTGCCGCTTACCGGATACCTGTCCGCCTTTCTCCCTTCGGGAAGCGTGGCGCTTTCTCAT
AGCTCACGCTGTAGGTATCTCAGTTCGGTGTAGGTCGTTCGCTCCAAGCTGGGCTGTGTGCACGAACCCC
CCGTTCAGCCCGACCGCTGCGCCTTATCCGGTAACTATCGTCTTGAGTCCAACCCGGTAAGACACGACTT
ATCGCCACTGGCAGCAGCCACTGGTAACAGGATTAGCAGAGCGAGGTATGTAGGCGGTGCTACAGAGTTC
TTGAAGTGGTGGCCTAACTACGGCTACACTAGAAGAACAGTATTTGGTATCTGCGCTCTGCTGAAGCCAG
TTACCTTCGGAAAAAGAGTTGGTAGCTCTTGATCCGGCAAACAAACCACCGCTGGTAGCGGTGGTTTTTT
TGTTTGCAAGCAGCAGATTACGCGCAGAAAAAAAGGATCTCAAGAAGATCCTTTGATCTTTTCTACGGGG
TCTGACGCTCAGTGGAACGAAAACTCACGTTAAGGGATTTTGGTCATGAGATTATCAAAAAGGATCTTCA
CCTAGATCCTTTTAAATTAAAAATGAAGTTTTAAATCAATCTAAAGTATATATGAGTAAACTTGGTCTGA
CAGTTACCAATGCTTAATCAGTGAGGCACCTATCTCAGCGATCTGTCTATTTCGTTCATCCATAGTTGCC
TGACTCCCCGTCGTGTAGATAACTACGATACGGGAGGGCTTACCATCTGGCCCCAGTGCTGCAATGATAC
CGCGAGACCCACGCTCACCGGCTCCAGATTTATCAGCAATAAACCAGCCAGCCGGAAGGGCCGAGCGCAG
AAGTGGTCCTGCAACTTTATCCGCCTCCATCCAGTCTATTAATTGTTGCCGGGAAGCTAGAGTAAGTAGT
TCGCCAGTTAATAGTTTGCGCAACGTTGTTGCCATTGCTACAGGCATCGTGGTGTCACGCTCGTCGTTTG
GTATGGCTTCATTCAGCTCCGGTTCCCAACGATCAAGGCGAGTTACATGATCCCCCATGTTGTGCAAAAA
AGCGGTTAGCTCCTTCGGTCCTCCGATCGTTGTCAGAAGTAAGTTGGCCGCAGTGTTATCACTCATGGTT
ATGGCAGCACTGCATAATTCTCTTACTGTCATGCCATCCGTAAGATGCTTTTCTGTGACTGGTGAGTACT
CAACCAAGTCATTCTGAGAATAGTGTATGCGGCGACCGAGTTGCTCTTGCCCGGCGTCAATACGGGATAA
TACCGCGCCACATAGCAGAACTTTAAAAGTGCTCATCATTGGAAAACGTTCTTCGGGGCGAAAACTCTCA
AGGATCTTACCGCTGTTGAGATCCAGTTCGATGTAACCCACTCGTGCACCCAACTGATCTTCAGCATCTT
TTACTTTCACCAGCGTTTCTGGGTGAGCAAAAACAGGAAGGCAAAATGCCGCAAAAAAGGGAATAAGGGC
GACACGGAAATGTTGAATACTCATACTCTTCCTTTTTCAATATTATTGAAGCATTTATCAGGGTTATTGT
CTCATGAGCGGATACATATTTGAATGTATTTAGAAAAATAAACAAATAGGGGTTCCGCGCACATTTCCCC
GAAAAGTGCCACCTGACGTCTAAGAAACCATTATTATCATGACATTAACCTATAAAAATAGGCGTATCAC
GAGGCCCTTTCGTCTCGCGCGTTTCGGTGATGACGGTGAAAACCTCTGACACATGCAGCTCCCGGAGACG
GTCACAGCTTGTCTGTAAGCGGATGCCGGGAGCAGACAAGCCCGTCAGGGCGCGTCAGCGGGTGTTGGCG
GGTGTCGGGGCTGGCTTAACTATGCGGCATCAGAGCAGATTGTACTGAGAGTGCACCATATGCGGTGTGA
AATACCGCACAGATGCGTAAGGAGAAAATACCGCATCAGGAAATTGTAAGCGTTAATATTTTGTTAAAAT
TCGCGTTAAATTTTTGTTAAATCAGCTCATTTTTTAACCAATAGGCCGAAATCGGCAAAATCCCTTATAA
ATCAAAAGAATAGACCGAGATAGGGT
[37 nt withheld, positions 4927-4963]
AAAGAACGTGGACTCCAACGTCAAAGG
[49 nt withheld, positions 4991-5039]
T
[91 nt withheld, positions 5041-5131]
G
[124 nt withheld, positions 5133-5256]
CCATTCGCCATTCAGGCTGCGCAACTGTTGGGAAGGGCGATCGGTGCGGGCCTCTTCGCTATTACGCCAG
CTGGCGAAAGGGGGATGTGCTGCAAGGCGATTAAGTTGGGTAACGCCAGGGTTTTCCCAGTCACGACGTT
GTAAAACGACGGCCAGTGAATTGTCGACTTCTGAGGCGGAAAGAACCAGCTGTGGAATGTGTGTCAGTTA
GGGTGTGGAAAGTCCC
Features (pLannotate 1.2.2; 12 found; start..end, strand, type, name):
    325..897     +  intron         β-globin intron: intron from rabbit β-globin gene
    952..970     +  promoter       T7 promoter: promoter for bacteriophage T7 RNA polymerase
   1046..2356    +  CDS            E2F1: E2F1_HUMAN - Also known as RBBP3. Experimental evidence at protein level: Swiss-Prot protein existence level 1. Transcription activator that binds DNA cooperatively with DP proteins through the E2 recognition site, 5'-TTTC[CG]CGC-3' found in the promoter region of a number of genes whose products are involved in cell cycle regulation or in DNA replication. The DRTF1/E2F complex functions in the control of cell-cycle progression from G1 to S phase. E2F1 binds preferentially RB1 in a cell-cycle dependent manner. It can mediate both cell proliferation and TP53/p53-dependent apoptosis. Blocks adip
   2419..2540    +  polyA_signal   SV40 poly(A) signal: SV40 polyadenylation signal
   2745..3333    -  rep_origin     ori: high-copy-number ColE1/pMB1/pBR322/pUC origin of replication
   3504..4364    -  CDS            AmpR: β-lactamase; bla; confers resistance to ampicillin, carbenicillin, and related antibiotics
   4365..4469    -  promoter       AmpR promoter: bla
   4564..4599    +  CDS            rop (fragment): Rop protein, which maintains plasmids at low copy number; rop
   4701..4800    +  misc_feature   bom (fragment): basis of mobility region from pBR322
   4828..5256    -  rep_origin     f1 ori (sequence partly withheld): f1 bacteriophage origin of replication; arrow indicates direction of (+) strand synthesis
   5260..5417    -  CDS            lacZα (fragment): LacZα fragment of β-galactosidase; lacZ fragment
   5427..294     +  promoter       SV40 promoter (across the origin): SV40 enhancer and early promoter
