[The description below was written by a language model from this plasmid's Addgene catalogue record and pLannotate feature annotations shown in this document.]
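Description:
408 pSG5L HA E2F1 is a mammalian expression plasmid built on the pSG5L backbone (about 4 kb) that carries the human E2F1 coding sequence (about 1.3 kb) with an N-terminal HA epitope tag, cloned between HindIII and EcoRI sites that both remain intact. The sequenced plasmid is 5,482 nt. In bacteria it is maintained at high copy through a ColE1/pUC-type origin and selected with ampicillin via the β-lactamase gene and its own promoter. An f1 phage origin is also present, which allows production of single-stranded DNA. Short fragments of rop, bom and lacZα are backbone remnants with no functional role.

The expression cassette is driven by the SV40 enhancer and early promoter, which spans the numbering origin of the circular sequence. It is followed by a rabbit β-globin intron, which generally improves processing and expression of the transcript in mammalian cells. A T7 promoter lies between the intron and the insert, so the same plasmid can serve as a template for in vitro transcription and also provides a 5′ sequencing primer site. The E2F1 open reading frame is followed by an SV40 polyadenylation signal. The HA tag is listed in the catalogue fields but is not annotated separately in the feature table; it presumably occupies part of the short interval between the T7 promoter and the E2F1 CDS.

E2F1 is a transcription activator that binds DNA with DP partners, associates with the retinoblastoma protein, and regulates G1-to-S progression. The plasmid is suited to transient expression of HA-tagged E2F1 in mammalian cells, with detection or immunoprecipitation through the tag. The associated publication concerns whether RB needs to bind E2F in order to function.
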