Addgene plasmid #10736: 408 pSG5L HA E2F1
Depositing lab: William Sellers. Depositing organization: Dana-Farber Cancer Institute. Publication: Stable binding to E2F is not required for the retinoblastoma protein to activate transcription, promote differentiation, and suppress tumor cell growth. Sellers WR, Novitch BG, Miyake S, Heith A, Otterson GA, Kaye FJ, Lassar AB, Kaelin WG. Genes Dev. 1998 Jan 1. 12(1):95-106. 10.1101/gad.12.1.95 PubMed 9420334.
Backbone
  Vector backbone: pSG5L
  Backbone size w/o insert (bp): 4000
  Vector type: Mammalian Expression
Growth in bacteria
  Bacterial resistance: Ampicillin, 100 μg/mL
  Growth temperature: 37°C
  Growth strain: DH5alpha
  Copy number: High Copy
Gene/Insert
  Gene/Insert name: E2F1
  Species: H. sapiens (human)
  Insert size (bp): 1300
  Entrez Gene: E2F1 (a.k.a. E2F-1, RBAP1, RBBP3, RBP3)
  Tag / fusion protein: HA (N terminal on insert)
  Cloning method: Restriction Enzyme; 5′ cloning site HindIII (not destroyed); 3′ cloning site EcoRI (not destroyed)
  Sequencing primers: 5′ T7; 3′ SV40pA-R
Terms and licenses: Academic/Nonprofit Terms; Industry Terms: Not Available to Industry
How to cite: 408 pSG5L HA E2F1 was a gift from William Sellers (Addgene plasmid # 10736 ; http://n2t.net/addgene:10736 ; RRID:Addgene_10736)
